Addgene plasmid #12149: FLAG-Foxo1ADA(pCMV5)
Depositing lab: Domenico Accili. Publication: FoxO1 protects against pancreatic beta cell failure through NeuroD and MafA induction. Kitamura YI, Kitamura T, Kruse JP, Raum JC, Stein R, Gu W, Accili D. Cell Metab. 2005 Sep . 2(3):153-63. 10.1016/j.cmet.2005.08.004 PubMed 16154098.
Backbone
  Vector backbone: pCMV5
  Backbone size w/o insert (bp): 4700
  Vector type: Mammalian Expression
Growth in bacteria
  Bacterial resistance: Ampicillin, 100 μg/mL
  Growth temperature: 37°C
  Growth strain: DH5alpha
  Copy number: Unknown
Gene/Insert
  Gene/Insert name: Foxo1 ADA (alt names: Fkhr ADA; Foxo1; forkhead box O1)
  Species: M. musculus (mouse)
  Insert size (bp): 1700
  Mutation: Threonine 24 to Alanine (A) and Serine 253 to Aspartate (D) and Serine 316 to Alanine (A)
  GenBank ID: NM_019739
  Entrez Gene: Foxo1 (a.k.a. Afxh, FKHR, Fkhr1, Foxo1a)
  Promoter: CMV
  Tag / fusion protein: Myc (N terminal on backbone); Flag (N terminal on insert)
  Cloning method: Restriction Enzyme; 5′ cloning site KpnI (not destroyed); 3′ cloning site XbaI (not destroyed)
  Sequencing primers: 5′ CMV-F; 3′ hGH-pA-R (CCAGCTTGGTTCCCAATAGA)
Terms and licenses: Academic/Nonprofit Terms; Industry Terms: Not Available to Industry
Depositor comments: Plasmid has K219R, G282R, and L619P polymorphisms. Addgene quality control sequencing also identified an E15G mutation that is not thought to affect protein function.
How to cite: FLAG-Foxo1ADA(pCMV5) was a gift from Domenico Accili (Addgene plasmid # 12149 ; http://n2t.net/addgene:12149 ; RRID:Addgene_12149)
