[The description below was written by a language model from this plasmid's Addgene catalogue record.]
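Description:
FLAG-Foxo1ADA(pCMV5) is a mammalian expression plasmid built on the pCMV5 backbone (about 4.7 kb without insert) and carrying a mutant mouse Foxo1 (forkhead box O1, also known as Fkhr) coding sequence of roughly 1.7 kb. It is propagated in E. coli under ampicillin selection; the record lists copy number as unknown and does not give a feature table, so the origin of replication and other backbone elements are not documented here. The insert was cloned by restriction digestion between KpnI and XbaI, both of which remain intact. Transcription is driven by the CMV promoter, and the 3′ sequencing primer name implies a human growth hormone polyadenylation region downstream. The record lists two N-terminal epitope tags, a Myc tag contributed by the backbone and a FLAG tag attached to the insert, which allow the protein to be detected or immunoprecipitated.

The "ADA" designation refers to three substitutions: threonine 24 to alanine, serine 253 to aspartate, and serine 316 to alanine. These residues are generally known as the Akt/PKB phosphorylation sites through which insulin and growth factor signalling drive FoxO1 out of the nucleus, so altering them is expected to uncouple the protein from that regulation; the record itself does not state the functional consequence. The depositor notes K219R, G282R and L619P polymorphisms, and repository sequencing found an additional E15G change that is not thought to affect function. The associated publication concerns FoxO1 protection against pancreatic beta cell failure through NeuroD and MafA induction, which suggests use in transfection studies of FoxO1 activity in that setting.
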