>Addgene plasmid #12149 | FLAG-Foxo1ADA(pCMV5) | addgene partial sequence | sequence record 63952 | CMV-F 5'-CGCAAATGGGCGGTAGGCGTG-3'
TCAGAATTGCCATGGAGCAGAAGCTGATCAGCGAGGAGGACCTGAACGAATTCAGATCTGGTACCGCCAT
GGACTACAAGGACGACGATGACAAGGCCGAGGCGCCCCAGGTGGTGGAGACCGACCCGGACTTCGGGCCG
CTGCCCCGGCAGCGCTCCTGTGCCTGGCCGCTGCCCAGGCCGGAGTTTAACCAGTCCAACTCGACCACCT
CCAGTCCGGCGCCGTCGGGCGGCGCGGCCGCCAACCCCGACGCCGCGGCGAGCCTGGCCTCGGCGTCCGC
TGTCAGCACCGACTTTATGAGCAACCTGAGCCTGCTGGAGGAGAGTGAGGACTTCGCGCGGGCGCCAGGC
TGCGTGGCCGTGGCGGCGGCGGCTGCGGCCAGCAGGGGCCTGTGCGGGGACTTCCAGGGCCCCGAGGCGG
GCTGCGTGCACCCAGCGCCGCCACAGCCCCCACCGACCGGGCCGCTGTCGCAGCCCCCACCCGTGCCTCC
CTCCGCTGCCGCCGCCGCGGGGCCACTCGCGGGACAGCCGCGCAAGACCAGCTCGTCGCGCCGCAACGCG
TGGGGCAACCTGTCGTACGCCGACCTCATCACCAAGGCCATCGAGAGCTCAGCCGAGAAGAGGCTCACCC
TGTCGCAGATCTACGAGTGGATGGTGAAGAGCGTGCCCTACTTCAAGGATA
