>Addgene plasmid #12149 | FLAG-Foxo1ADA(pCMV5) | addgene partial sequence | sequence record 64872 | mFoxo1-F 5'-aaggccatcgagagctcag-3'
TCGCAGATCTACGAGTGGATGGTGAAGAGCGTGCCCTACTTCAAGGATAAGGGCGACAGCAACAGCTCGG
CGGGCTGGAAGAATTCAATTCGCCACAATCTGTCCCTTCACAGCAGGTTTATTCGAGTGCAGAATGAAGG
AACTGGAAAGAGTTCTTGGTGGATGCTCAATCCAGAGGGAGGCAAGAGCGGAAAATCACCCCGGAGAAGA
GCTGCGGACATGGACAACAACAGTAAATTTGCTAAGAGCCGAGGGCGGGCTGCTAAGAAAAAAGCATCTC
TCCAGTCTGGGCAAGAGGGTCCTAGAGACAGCCCTGGGTCTCAGTTTTCTAAGTGGCCTGCGAGTCCTGG
GTCCCACAGCAACGATGACTTTGATAACTGGAGTACATTTCGTCCTCGAACCAGCGCAAATGCTAGTACC
ATCAGTGGGAGACTTTCTCCCATCATGACAGAGCAGGATGACCTGGGAGATGGGGACGTGCATTCCCTGG
TGTATCCACCCTCTGCTGCCAAGATGGCGTCTACGCTGCCCAGTCTGTCTGAAATCAGCAATCCAGAAAA
CATGGAGAACCTTCTGGATAATCTCAACCTTCTCTCGTCCCCAACATCTTTAACTGTGTCCACCCAGTCC
TCGCCTGGCAGCATGATGCAGCAGACACCATGCTATTCGTTTGCACCGCCAAACACCAGTCTAAATTCAC
CCAGTCCAAACTACTCAAAGTACACATACGGCCAATCCAGCATGAGCCCTTTGCCCCAGATGCCTATGCA
GACACTTCAGGACAGCAAATCAAGTTACGGAGGATTGAACCAGTATAACTGTGCCCCAGGACTCTTGAAA
GAGTTGTTGACTTCTGACTCTCCTCCCCACAATGACATTATGTCACCGGTTGATCCCGGAGTGGCCCAAC
CCAA
