>Addgene plasmid #12149 | FLAG-Foxo1ADA(pCMV5) | addgene partial sequence | sequence record 64873 | hGH-pA-R 5'-CCAGCTTGGTTCCCAATAGA-3'
AGGTTGTCTTCCCAACTTGCCCCTTGCTCCATACCACCCCCCTCCACCCCATAATATTATAGAAGGACAC
CTAGTCAGACAAAATGATGCAACTTAATTTTATTAGGACAAGGCTGGTGGGCACTGGAGTGGCAACTTCC
AGGGCCAGGAGAGGCACTGGGGAGGGGTCACAGGGATGCCACCCGGGATCCTCTAGAATTCAGCGGCCGC
TTTTTTTTTTTTTTTTTTTTTTTTTTTTTTTAATCTTGAAAACTATAAGGAGGGGTGAAGGGCATCTTTG
GACTGCTCCTCAGTTCCTGCTGTCAGACAATCTGAAGGACTTTTAAATGTAGCCTGCTCACTAACTCTTA
GCCTGACACCCAGCTGTGTGTTGTAGTCTTGACACTGTGTGGGAAGCTTTGGTTGGGCAACACATTATCA
AAGTTAAAATCCAAGGTATCTCCATCCATGGGGTCATTCCGAATGATGGACTCCATGTCACAGTCCAAGC
GCTCAATAAACATGCCATCCAAGTCACTTGGGAGCTTCTCCTGGTGGAGGACACCCATCCTACCATAGCC
ATTGCAGCTGCTCACCGAGGAGTAGCTGCCCAGGGCACTCATCTGCATGGGGTGGGACAGAGGCACTTGT
AAAGGTGTCTTCACGGGGGTCAAGCGGTTCATGGCAGATGTGTGAGGCATGGTGTTCACCACATGGGGCA
GGGTACGGCCGTTGACCGAAGCCGTTTGCTGTGCATGTCCAGGGTGGGTGTGGGAGCTGGGGTTCATCAT
TTTGTTATGAGATGCCTGGCTGCCATACGCTGGCATGACCGAATTAGGGCCCATCATTACATTTTGGCCC
AGGACCCGACTGTTGGGTTGGGCCACTCCGGGATCAACCGGTGACATAATGTCATTGTGGGGAGGAGAGT
CAGAAGTCAACAACTCTTTCAAGAGTCCTGGGGCACAGTTATACTGGTTCAA
